>Addgene plasmid #218506 | HA-RIPLET ΔRING | addgene full sequence | sequence record 433250 | Addgene NGS Result
GACGGATCGGGAGATCTCCCGATCCCCTATGGTGCACTCTCAGTACAATCTGCTCTGATGCCGCATAGTT
AAGCCAGTATCTGCTCCCTGCTTGTGTGTTGGAGGTCGCTGAGTAGTGCGCGAGCAAAATTTAAGCTACA
ACAAGGCAAGGCTTGACCGACAATTGCATGAAGAATCTGCTTAGGGTTAGGCGTTTTGCGCTGCTTCGCG
ATGTACGGGCCAGATATACGCGTTGACATTGATTATTGACTAGTTATTAATAGTAATCAATTACGGGGTC
ATTAGTTCATAGCCCATATATGGAGTTCCGCGTTACATAACTTACGGTAAATGGCCCGCCTGGCTGACCG
CCCAACGACCCCCGCCCATTGACGTCAATAATGACGTATGTTCCCATAGTAACGCCAATAGGGACTTTCC
ATTGACGTCAATGGGTGGAGTATTTACGGTAAACTGCCCACTTGGCAGTACATCAAGTGTATCATATGCC
AAGTACGCCCCCTATTGACGTCAATGACGGTAAATGGCCCGCCTGGCATTATGCCCAGTACATGACCTTA
TGGGACTTTCCTACTTGGCAGTACATCTACGTATTAGTCATCGCTATTACCATGGTGATGCGGTTTTGGC
AGTACATCAATGGGCGTGGATAGCGGTTTGACTCACGGGGATTTCCAAGTCTCCACCCCATTGACGTCAA
TGGGAGTTTGTTTTGGCACCAAAATCAACGGGACTTTCCAAAATGTCGTAACAACTCCGCCCCATTGACG
CAAATGGGCGGTAGGCGTGTACGGTGGGAGGTCTATATAAGCAGAGCTCTCTGGCTAACTAGAGAACCCA
CTGCTTACTGGCTTATCGAAATTAATACGACTCACTATAGGGAGACCCAAGCTTGGTACCATGGCGTACC
CATACGATGTTCCAGATTACGCTGGATCCGAGATACAGGCGGGCTCCGACCCTGCCCACTGCCCCTGCCC
GGGCTCCAGTTCCCTCTCCAGCGCGGCCGCGAGGCCCCGGCGCCGCCCGGAACTGCAGCGGGTGGCAGTA
GAGAAGAGCATCACAGAAGTTGCTCAGGAGCTGACAGAGCTGGTGGAACATCTTGTAGACATTGTCAGAA
GCCTGCAGAATCAGAGGCCCCTATCAGAATCTGGACCAGACAACGAACTGAGCATCCTGGGCAAGGCTTT
TTCTTCTGGGGTGGATCTTTCCATGGCTTCTCCAAAGCTGGTGACTTCCGACACAGCTGCAGGGAAAATC
AGAGATATTCTCCATGACCTAGAAGAAATTCAGGAAAAATTACAAGAAAGCGTCACCTGGAAAGAGGCTC
CTGAAGCACAAATGCAGGGAGAACTCCTGGAAGCCCCGTCTTCCTCCTCATGCCCATTGCCTGACCAGAG
CCACCCTGCACTCAGGAGAGCTTCTCGGTTTGCTCAGTGGGCCATCCATCCAACCTTTAACTTGAAGAGC
CTTTCCTGCAGCCTGGAGGTGTCCAAGGATTCCCGTACAGTGACTGTGTCTCACCGCCCACAACCCTATC
GCTGGAGCTGTGAGAGGTTTTCTACCAGCCAGGTCTTATGTTCCCAGGCCCTGTCTTCTGGAAAGCATTA
CTGGGAAGTGGACACTAGGAATTGCAGCCACTGGGCAGTTGGGGTGGCTTCCTGGGAGATGAGCCGCGAC
CAGGTCCTGGGAAGGACTATGGACTCTTGTTGTGTGGAATGGAAGGGGACTAGCCAGCTCTCTGCATGGC
ACATGGTCAAGGAAACTGTCCTTGGCTCAGACAGACCTGGGGTGGTGGGCATCTGGCTGAACCTTGAGGA
GGGAAAGCTTGCCTTCTATTCAGTGGACAATCAGGAGAAGCTTCTGTATGAGTGTACCATCTCTGCCTCC
TCTCCTTTGTACCCTGCCTTCTGGCTGTATGGCTTACATCCTGGAAATTACCTGATAATAAAGCAAGTAA
AGGTGTAAGAATTCTGCAGATATCCATCACACTGGCGGCCGCTCGAGCATGCATCTAGAGGGCCCTATTC
TATAGTGTCACCTAAATGCTAGAGCTCGCTGATCAGCCTCGACTGTGCCTTCTAGTTGCCAGCCATCTGT
TGTTTGCCCCTCCCCCGTGCCTTCCTTGACCCTGGAAGGTGCCACTCCCACTGTCCTTTCCTAATAAAAT
GAGGAAATTGCATCGCATTGTCTGAGTAGGTGTCATTCTATTCTGGGGGGTGGGGTGGGGCAGGACAGCA
AGGGGGAGGATTGGGAAGACAATAGCAGGCATGCTGGGGATGCGGTGGGCTCTATGGCTTCTGAGGCGGA
AAGAACCAGCTGGGGCTCTAGGGGGTATCCCC
[124 nt withheld, positions 2343-2466]
C
[91 nt withheld, positions 2468-2558]
A
[49 nt withheld, positions 2560-2608]
CCTTTGACGTTGGAGTCCACGTTCTTT
[37 nt withheld, positions 2636-2672]
ACCCTATCTCGGTCTATTCTTTTGATTTATAAGGGATTTTGCCGATTTCGGCCTATTGGTTAAAAAATGA
GCTGATTTAACAAAAATTTAACGCGAATTAATTCTGTGGAATGTGTGTCAGTTAGGGTGTGGAAAGTCCC
CAGGCTCCCCAGCAGGCAGAAGTATGCAAAGCATGCATCTCAATTAGTCAGCAACCAGGTGTGGAAAGTC
CCCAGGCTCCCCAGCAGGCAGAAGTATGCAAAGCATGCATCTCAATTAGTCAGCAACCATAGTCCCGCCC
CTAACTCCGCCCATCCCGCCCCTAACTCCGCCCAGTTCCGCCCATTCTCCGCCCCATGGCTGACTAATTT
TTTTTATTTATGCAGAGGCCGAGGCCGCCTCTGCCTCTGAGCTATTCCAGAAGTAGTGAGGAGGCTTTTT
TGGAGGCCTAGGCTTTTGCAAAAAGCTCCCGGGAGCTTGTATATCCATTTTCGGATCTGATCAAGAGACA
GGATGAGGATCGTTTCGCATGATTGAACAAGATGGATTGCACGCAGGTTCTCCGGCCGCTTGGGTGGAGA
GGCTATTCGGCTATGACTGGGCACAACAGACAATCGGCTGCTCTGATGCCGCCGTGTTCCGGCTGTCAGC
GCAGGGGCGCCCGGTTCTTTTTGTCAAGACCGACCTGTCCGGTGCCCTGAATGAACTGCAGGACGAGGCA
GCGCGGCTATCGTGGCTGGCCACGACGGGCGTTCCTTGCGCAGCTGTGCTCGACGTTGTCACTGAAGCGG
GAAGGGACTGGCTGCTATTGGGCGAAGTGCCGGGGCAGGATCTCCTGTCATCTCACCTTGCTCCTGCCGA
GAAAGTATCCATCATGGCTGATGCAATGCGGCGGCTGCATACGCTTGATCCGGCTACCTGCCCATTCGAC
CACCAAGCGAAACATCGCATCGAGCGAGCACGTACTCGGATGGAAGCCGGTCTTGTCGATCAGGATGATC
TGGACGAAGAGCATCAGGGGCTCGCGCCAGCCGAACTGTTCGCCAGGCTCAAGGCGCGCATGCCCGACGG
CGAGGATCTCGTCGTGACCCATGGCGATGCCTGCTTGCCGAATATCATGGTGGAAAATGGCCGCTTTTCT
GGATTCATCGACTGTGGCCGGCTGGGTGTGGCGGACCGCTATCAGGACATAGCGTTGGCTACCCGTGATA
TTGCTGAAGAGCTTGGCGGCGAATGGGCTGACCGCTTCCTCGTGCTTTACGGTATCGCCGCTCCCGATTC
GCAGCGCATCGCCTTCTATCGCCTTCTTGACGAGTTCTTCTGAGCGGGACTCTGGGGTTCGAAATGACCG
ACCAAGCGACGCCCAACCTGCCATCACGAGATTTCGATTCCACCGCCGCCTTCTATGAAAGGTTGGGCTT
CGGAATCGTTTTCCGGGACGCCGGCTGGATGATCCTCCAGCGCGGGGATCTCATGCTGGAGTTCTTCGCC
CACCCCAACTTGTTTATTGCAGCTTATAATGGTTACAAATAAAGCAATAGCATCACAAATTTCACAAATA
AAGCATTTTTTTCACTGCATTCTAGTTGTGGTTTGTCCAAACTCATCAATGTATCTTATCATGTCTGTAT
ACCGTCGACCTCTAGCTAGAGCTTGGCGTAATCATGGTCATAGCTGTTTCCTGTGTGAAATTGTTATCCG
CTCACAATTCCACACAACATACGAGCCGGAAGCATAAAGTGTAAAGCCTGGGGTGCCTAATGAGTGAGCT
AACTCACATTAATTGCGTTGCGCTCACTGCCCGCTTTCCAGTCGGGAAACCTGTCGTGCCAGCTGCATTA
ATGAATCGGCCAACGCGCGGGGAGAGGCGGTTTGCGTATTGGGCGCTCTTCCGCTTCCTCGCTCACTGAC
TCGCTGCGCTCGGTCGTTCGGCTGCGGCGAGCGGTATCAGCTCACTCAAAGGCGGTAATACGGTTATCCA
CAGAATCAGGGGATAACGCAGGAAAGAACATGTGAGCAAAAGGCCAGCAAAAGGCCAGGAACCGTAAAAA
GGCCGCGTTGCTGGCGTTTTTCCATAGGCTCCGCCCCCCTGACGAGCATCACAAAAATCGACGCTCAAGT
CAGAGGTGGCGAAACCCGACAGGACTATAAAGATACCAGGCGTTTCCCCCTGGAAGCTCCCTCGTGCGCT
CTCCTGTTCCGACCCTGCCGCTTACCGGATACCTGTCCGCCTTTCTCCCTTCGGGAAGCGTGGCGCTTTC
TCATAGCTCACGCTGTAGGTATCTCAGTTCGGTGTAGGTCGTTCGCTCCAAGCTGGGCTGTGTGCACGAA
CCCCCCGTTCAGCCCGACCGCTGCGCCTTATCCGGTAACTATCGTCTTGAGTCCAACCCGGTAAGACACG
ACTTATCGCCACTGGCAGCAGCCACTGGTAACAGGATTAGCAGAGCGAGGTATGTAGGCGGTGCTACAGA
GTTCTTGAAGTGGTGGCCTAACTACGGCTACACTAGAAGAACAGTATTTGGTATCTGCGCTCTGCTGAAG
CCAGTTACCTTCGGAAAAAGAGTTGGTAGCTCTTGATCCGGCAAACAAACCACCGCTGGTAGCGGTGGTT
TTTTTGTTTGCAAGCAGCAGATTACGCGCAGAAAAAAAGGATCTCAAGAAGATCCTTTGATCTTTTCTAC
GGGGTCTGACGCTCAGTGGAACGAAAACTCACGTTAAGGGATTTTGGTCATGAGATTATCAAAAAGGATC
TTCACCTAGATCCTTTTAAATTAAAAATGAAGTTTTAAATCAATCTAAAGTATATATGAGTAAACTTGGT
CTGACAGTTACCAATGCTTAATCAGTGAGGCACCTATCTCAGCGATCTGTCTATTTCGTTCATCCATAGT
TGCCTGACTCCCCGTCGTGTAGATAACTACGATACGGGAGGGCTTACCATCTGGCCCCAGTGCTGCAATG
ATACCGCGAGACCCACGCTCACCGGCTCCAGATTTATCAGCAATAAACCAGCCAGCCGGAAGGGCCGAGC
GCAGAAGTGGTCCTGCAACTTTATCCGCCTCCATCCAGTCTATTAATTGTTGCCGGGAAGCTAGAGTAAG
TAGTTCGCCAGTTAATAGTTTGCGCAACGTTGTTGCCATTGCTACAGGCATCGTGGTGTCACGCTCGTCG
TTTGGTATGGCTTCATTCAGCTCCGGTTCCCAACGATCAAGGCGAGTTACATGATCCCCCATGTTGTGCA
AAAAAGCGGTTAGCTCCTTCGGTCCTCCGATCGTTGTCAGAAGTAAGTTGGCCGCAGTGTTATCACTCAT
GGTTATGGCAGCACTGCATAATTCTCTTACTGTCATGCCATCCGTAAGATGCTTTTCTGTGACTGGTGAG
TACTCAACCAAGTCATTCTGAGAATAGTGTATGCGGCGACCGAGTTGCTCTTGCCCGGCGTCAATACGGG
ATAATACCGCGCCACATAGCAGAACTTTAAAAGTGCTCATCATTGGAAAACGTTCTTCGGGGCGAAAACT
CTCAAGGATCTTACCGCTGTTGAGATCCAGTTCGATGTAACCCACTCGTGCACCCAACTGATCTTCAGCA
TCTTTTACTTTCACCAGCGTTTCTGGGTGAGCAAAAACAGGAAGGCAAAATGCCGCAAAAAAGGGAATAA
GGGCGACACGGAAATGTTGAATACTCATACTCTTCCTTTTTCAATATTATTGAAGCATTTATCAGGGTTA
TTGTCTCATGAGCGGATACATATTTGAATGTATTTAGAAAAATAAACAAATAGGGGTTCCGCGCACATTT
CCCCGAAAAGTGCCACCTGACGTC
Features (pLannotate 1.2.2; 22 found; start..end, strand, type, name):
     28..80      -  misc_feature   bom (fragment): basis of mobility region from pBR322
    235..614     +  enhancer       CMV enhancer: human cytomegalovirus immediate early enhancer
    615..818     +  promoter       CMV promoter: human cytomegalovirus (CMV) immediate early promoter
    814..847     +  LTR            5' LTR (truncated) (fragment): truncated 5' long terminal repeat (LTR) from HIV-1
    863..881     +  promoter       T7 promoter: promoter for bacteriophage T7 RNA polymerase
    907..933     +  CDS            3xHA (fragment): three tandem HA epitope tags
    931..1965    +  CDS            RNF135 (fragment): RN135_HUMAN - Experimental evidence at protein level: Swiss-Prot protein existence level 1. E2-dependent E3 ubiquitin-protein ligase that functions as a RIG-I/DDX58 coreceptor in the sensing of viral RNAs in cell cytoplasm and the activation of the antiviral innate immune response (PubMed:19017631, PubMed:19484123, PubMed:21147464, PubMed:23950712, PubMed:28469175, PubMed:31006531). Together with the UBE2D3, UBE2N and UB2V1 E2 ligases, catalyzes the 'Lys-63'-linked polyubiquitination of RIG-I/DDX58 oligomerized on viral RNAs, an essential step in the activation of the RIG-I signaling pathway (
   2029..2047    -  promoter       SP6 promoter: promoter for bacteriophage SP6 RNA polymerase
   2073..2297    +  polyA_signal   bGH poly(A) signal: bovine growth hormone polyadenylation signal
   2301..2322    +  promoter       SV40 promoter (fragment): SV40 enhancer and early promoter
   2343..2771    +  rep_origin     f1 ori (sequence partly withheld): f1 bacteriophage origin of replication; arrow indicates direction of (+) strand synthesis
   2785..3114    +  promoter       SV40 promoter: SV40 enhancer and early promoter
   3181..3972    +  CDS            neo: KKA2_KLEPN - Also known as kan, nptII. Experimental evidence at protein level: Swiss-Prot protein existence level 1. Resistance to kanamycin, neomycin, paromomycin, ribostamycin, butirosin and gentamicin B. From Klebsiella pneumoniae.
   3996..4154    +  CDS            ble (fragment): BLE_KLEPN - Experimental evidence at protein level: Swiss-Prot protein existence level 1. Binding protein with a strong affinity to the bleomycin family of antibiotics. Binds to CL990; an antimitotic-antibiotic compound. From Klebsiella pneumoniae.
   4149..4270    +  polyA_signal   SV40 poly(A) signal: SV40 polyadenylation signal
   4343..4359    -  protein_bind   lac operator: The lac repressor binds to the lac operator to inhibit transcription in E. coli. This inhibition can be relieved by adding lactose or isopropyl-β-D-thiogalactopyranoside (IPTG). lac repressor encoded by lacI
   4367..4397    -  promoter       lac promoter: promoter for the E. coli lac operon
   4412..4433    -  protein_bind   CAP binding site: CAP binding activates transcription in the presence of cAMP. E. coli catabolite activator protein
   4446..4538    -  CDS            lacI (fragment): lac repressor; lacI; The lac repressor binds to the lac operator to inhibit transcription in E. coli. This inhibition can be relieved by adding lactose or isopropyl-β-D-thiogalactopyranoside (IPTG).
   4721..5309    -  rep_origin     ori: high-copy-number ColE1/pMB1/pBR322/pUC origin of replication
   5480..6340    -  CDS            AmpR: β-lactamase; bla; confers resistance to ampicillin, carbenicillin, and related antibiotics
   6341..6445    -  promoter       AmpR promoter: bla
