[The description below was written by a language model from this plasmid's Addgene catalogue record and pLannotate feature annotations shown in this document.]
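Description:
HA-RIPLET ΔRING is a mammalian expression plasmid built on the pcDNA3.1 backbone that encodes a truncated form of human RIPLET (RNF135) lacking its N-terminal RING domain. The sequenced record is about 6.5 kb. In bacteria it is maintained through a high-copy ColE1/pUC-type origin and selected with ampicillin via the β-lactamase gene and its native promoter. An f1 origin is also present, which in principle allows single-stranded DNA production. For mammalian cells, the backbone carries a neomycin/kanamycin phosphotransferase gene driven by the SV40 enhancer/early promoter and terminated by an SV40 polyadenylation signal, so stable transfectants could be selected with G418.

The expression cassette uses the human cytomegalovirus immediate early enhancer and promoter to drive strong constitutive transcription, with the bovine growth hormone polyadenylation signal downstream. The open reading frame begins with a short HA epitope sequence (annotated as a fragment of a 3xHA tag, consistent in length with a single HA copy) fused directly to the N-terminus of an RNF135 fragment of roughly 1 kb, allowing detection or immunoprecipitation of the protein with anti-HA antibodies. T7 and SP6 promoters flank the insert and can serve for in vitro transcription or as sequencing primer sites. Small annotations such as a truncated HIV-1 LTR fragment, a ble fragment and lac elements appear to be short backbone matches rather than functional parts.

RIPLET is an E3 ubiquitin ligase that acts as a RIG-I co-receptor, catalysing Lys-63-linked polyubiquitination of RIG-I assembled on viral RNA. Because the RING domain normally provides E3 ligase activity, this deletion mutant is suited to separating ubiquitin-dependent from ubiquitin-independent roles of RIPLET in antiviral innate immune signalling.
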