Addgene plasmid #218506: HA-RIPLET ΔRING
Purpose: RIPLET lacking N-terminal RING domain in pcDNA3.1
Depositing lab: Sun Hur. Publication: Ubiquitin-Dependent and -Independent Roles of E3 Ligase RIPLET in Innate Immunity. Cadena C, Ahmad S, Xavier A, Willemsen J, Park S, Park JW, Oh SW, Fujita T, Hou F, Binder M, Hur S. Cell. 2019 May 16;177(5):1187-1200.e16. doi: 10.1016/j.cell.2019.03.017. Epub 2019 Apr 18. PubMed 31006531.
Backbone
  Vector backbone: pcDNA3.1
  Vector type: Mammalian Expression
Growth in bacteria
  Bacterial resistance: Ampicillin, 100 μg/mL
  Growth temperature: 37°C
  Growth strain: DH5alpha
  Copy number: Unknown
Gene/Insert
  Gene/Insert name: RIPLET delta RING domain
  Species: H. sapiens (human)
  Entrez Gene: RNF135 (a.k.a. L13, MMFD, REUL, Riplet)
Terms and licenses: Academic/Nonprofit Terms; Industry Terms: Not Available to Industry
How to cite: HA-RIPLET ΔRING was a gift from Sun Hur (Addgene plasmid # 218506 ; http://n2t.net/addgene:218506 ; RRID:Addgene_218506)
